>Addgene plasmid #204606 | AXBEv2 | addgene full sequence | sequence record 404720 | Addgene NGS Result
ATATGCCAAGTACGCCCCCTATTGACGTCAATGACGGTAAATGGCCCGCCTGGCATTATGCCCAGTACAT
GACCTTATGGGACTTTCCTACTTGGCAGTACATCTACGTATTAGTCATCGCTATTACCATGGTGATGCGG
TTTTGGCAGTACATCAATGGGCGTGGATAGCGGTTTGACTCACGGGGATTTCCAAGTCTCCACCCCATTG
ACGTCAATGGGAGTTTGTTTTGGCACCAAAATCAACGGGACTTTCCAAAATGTCGTAACAACTCCGCCCC
ATTGACGCAAATGGGCGGTAGGCGTGTACGGTGGGAGGTCTATATAAGCAGAGCTGGTTTAGTGAACCGT
CAGATCCGCTAGAGATCCGCGGCCGCTAATACGACTCACTATAGGGAGAGCCGCCACCATGAAACGGACA
GCCGACGGAAGCGAGTTCGAGTCACCAAAGAAGAAGCGGAAAGTCTCTGAGGTGGAGTTTTCCCACGAGT
ACTGGATGAGACATGCCCTGACCCTGGCCAAGAGGGCACGGGATGAGAGGGAGGTGCCTGTGGGAGCCGT
GCTGGTGCTGAACAATAGAGTGATCGGCGAGGGCTGGAACAGAGCCATCGGCCTGCACGACCCAACAGCC
CATGCCGAAATTATGGCCCTGAGACAGGGCGGCCTGGTCATGCAGAACTACAGACTGATTGACGCCACCC
TGTACGTGACATTCGAGCCTTGCGTGATGTGCGCCGGCGCCATGATCCACTCTAGGATCGGCCGCGTGGT
GTTTGGCGTGAGGAACTCAAAAAGAGGCGCCGCAGGCTCCCTGATGAACGTGCTGAACTACCCCGGCATG
AATCACCGCGTCGAAATTACCGAGGGAATCCTGGCAGATGAATGTGCCGCCCTGCTGTGCGATTTCTATC
GGATGCCTAGACAGGTGTTCAATGCTCAGAAGAAGGCCCAGAGCTCCATCAACTCCGGAGGATCTAGCGG
AGGCTCCTCTGGCTCTGAGACACCTGGCACAAGCGAGAGCGCAACACCTGAAAGCAGCGGGGGCAGCAGC
GGGGGGTCAGACAAGAAGTACAGCATCGGCCTGGCCATCGGCACCAACTCTGTGGGCTGGGCCGTGATCA
CCGACGAGTACAAGGTGCCCAGCAAGAAATTCAAGGTGCTGGGCAACACCGACCGGCACAGCATCAAGAA
GAACCTGATCGGAGCCCTGCTGTTCGACAGCGGCGAAACAGCCGAGGCCACCCGGCTGAAGAGAACCGCC
AGAAGAAGATACACCAGACGGAAGAACCGGATCTGCTATCTGCAAGAGATCTTCAGCAACGAGATGGCCA
AGGTGGACGACAGCTTCTTCCACAGACTGGAAGAGTCCTTCCTGGTGGAAGAGGATAAGAAGCACGAGCG
GCACCCCATCTTCGGCAACATCGTGGACGAGGTGGCCTACCACGAGAAGTACCCCACCATCTACCACCTG
AGAAAGAAACTGGTGGACAGCACCGACAAGGCCGACCTGCGGCTGATCTATCTGGCCCTGGCCCACATGA
TCAAGTTCCGGGGCCACTTCCTGATCGAGGGCGACCTGAACCCCGACAACAGCGACGTGGACAAGCTGTT
CATCCAGCTGGTGCAGACCTACAACCAGCTGTTCGAGGAAAACCCCATCAACGCCAGCGGCGTGGACGCC
AAGGCCATCCTGTCTGCCAGACTGAGCAAGAGCAGACGGCTGGAAAATCTGATCGCCCAGCTGCCCGGCG
AGAAGAAGAATGGCCTGTTCGGAAACCTGATTGCCCTGAGCCTGGGCCTGACCCCCAACTTCAAGAGCAA
CTTCGACCTGGCCGAGGATGCCAAACTGCAGCTGAGCAAGGACACCTACGACGACGACCTGGACAACCTG
CTGGCCCAGATCGGCGACCAGTACGCCGACCTGTTTCTGGCCGCCAAGAACCTGTCCGACGCCATCCTGC
TGAGCGACATCCTGAGAGTGAACACCGAGATCACCAAGGCCCCCCTGAGCGCCTCTATGATCAAGAGATA
CGACGAGCACCACCAGGACCTGACCCTGCTGAAAGCTCTCGTGCGGCAGCAGCTGCCTGAGAAGTACAAA
GAGATTTTCTTCGACCAGAGCAAGAACGGCTACGCCGGCTACATTGACGGCGGAGCCAGCCAGGAAGAGT
TCTACAAGTTCATCAAGCCCATCCTGGAAAAGATGGACGGCACCGAGGAACTGCTCGTGAAGCTGAACAG
AGAGGACCTGCTGCGGAAGCAGCGGACCTTCGACAACGGCAGCATCCCCCACCAGATCCACCTGGGAGAG
CTGCACGCCATTCTGCGGCGGCAGGAAGATTTTTACCCATTCCTGAAGGACAACCGGGAAAAGATCGAGA
AGATCCTGACCTTCCGCATCCCCTACTACGTGGGCCCTCTGGCCAGGGGAAACAGCAGATTCGCCTGGAT
GACCAGAAAGAGCGAGGAAACCATCACCCCCTGGAACTTCGAGGAAGTGGTGGACAAGGGCGCTTCCGCC
CAGAGCTTCATCGAGCGGATGACCAACTTCGATAAGAACCTGCCCAACGAGAAGGTGCTGCCCAAGCACA
GCCTGCTGTACGAGTACTTCACCGTGTATAACGAGCTGACCAAAGTGAAATACGTGACCGAGGGAATGAG
AAAGCCCGCCTTCCTGAGCGGCGAGCAGAAAAAGGCCATCGTGGACCTGCTGTTCAAGACCAACCGGAAA
GTGACCGTGAAGCAGCTGAAAGAGGACTACTTCAAGAAAATCGAGTGCTTCGACTCCGTGGAAATCTCCG
GCGTGGAAGATCGGTTCAACGCCTCCCTGGGCACATACCACGATCTGCTGAAAATTATCAAGGACAAGGA
CTTCCTGGACAATGAGGAAAACGAGGACATTCTGGAAGATATCGTGCTGACCCTGACACTGTTTGAGGAC
AGAGAGATGATCGAGGAACGGCTGAAAACCTATGCCCACCTGTTCGACGACAAAGTGATGAAGCAGCTGA
AGCGGCGGAGATACACCGGCTGGGGCAGGCTGAGCCGGAAGCTGATCAACGGCATCCGGGACAAGCAGTC
CGGCAAGACAATCCTGGATTTCCTGAAGTCCGACGGCTTCGCCAACAGAAACTTCATGCAGCTGATCCAC
GACGACAGCCTGACCTTTAAAGAGGACATCCAGAAAGCCCAGGTGTCCGGCCAGGGCGATAGCCTGCACG
AGCACATTGCCAATCTGGCCGGCAGCCCCGCCATTAAGAAGGGCATCCTGCAGACAGTGAAGGTGGTGGA
CGAGCTCGTGAAAGTGATGGGCCGGCACAAGCCCGAGAACATCGTGATCGAAATGGCCAGAGAGAACCAG
ACCACCCAGAAGGGACAGAAGAACAGCCGCGAGAGAATGAAGCGGATCGAAGAGGGCATCAAAGAGCTGG
GCAGCCAGATCCTGAAAGAACACCCCGTGGAAAACACCCAGCTGCAGAACGAGAAGCTGTACCTGTACTA
CCTGCAGAATGGGCGGGATATGTACGTGGACCAGGAACTGGACATCAACCGGCTGTCCGACTACGATGTG
GACCATATCGTGCCTCAGAGCTTTCTGAAGGACGACTCCATCGACAACAAGGTGCTGACCAGAAGCGACA
AGAACCGGGGCAAGAGCGACAACGTGCCCTCCGAAGAGGTCGTGAAGAAGATGAAGAACTACTGGCGGCA
GCTGCTGAACGCCAAGCTGATTACCCAGAGAAAGTTCGACAATCTGACCAAGGCCGAGAGAGGCGGCCTG
AGCGAACTGGATAAGGCCGGCTTCATCAAGAGACAGCTGGTGGAAACCCGGCAGATCACAAAGCACGTGG
CACAGATCCTGGACTCCCGGATGAACACTAAGTACGACGAGAATGACAAGCTGATCCGGGAAGTGAAAGT
GATCACCCTGAAGTCCAAGCTGGTGTCCGATTTCCGGAAGGATTTCCAGTTTTACAAAGTGCGCGAGATC
AACAACTACCACCACGCCCACGACGCCTACCTGAACGCCGTCGTGGGAACCGCCCTGATCAAAAAGTACC
CTAAGCTGGAAAGCGAGTTCGTGTACGGCGACTACAAGGTGTACGACGTGCGGAAGATGATCGCCAAGAG
CGAGCAGGAAATCGGCAAGGCTACCGCCAAGTACTTCTTCTACAGCAACATCATGAACTTTTTCAAGACC
GAGATTACCCTGGCCAACGGCGAGATCCGGAAGCGGCCTCTGATCGAGACAAACGGCGAAACCGGGGAGA
TCGTGTGGGATAAGGGCCGGGATTTTGCCACCGTGCGGAAAGTGCTGAGCATGCCCCAAGTGAATATCGT
GAAAAAGACCGAGGTGCAGACAGGCGGCTTCAGCAAAGAGTCTATCCTGCCCAAGAGGAACAGCGATAAG
CTGATCGCCAGAAAGAAGGACTGGGACCCTAAGAAGTACGGCGGCTTCGACAGCCCCACCGTGGCCTATT
CTGTGCTGGTGGTGGCCAAAGTGGAAAAGGGCAAGTCCAAGAAACTGAAGAGTGTGAAAGAGCTGCTGGG
GATCACCATCATGGAAAGAAGCAGCTTCGAGAAGAATCCCATCGACTTTCTGGAAGCCAAGGGCTACAAA
GAAGTGAAAAAGGACCTGATCATCAAGCTGCCTAAGTACTCCCTGTTCGAGCTGGAAAACGGCCGGAAGA
GAATGCTGGCCTCTGCCGGCGAACTGCAGAAGGGAAACGAACTGGCCCTGCCCTCCAAATATGTGAACTT
CCTGTACCTGGCCAGCCACTATGAGAAGCTGAAGGGCTCCCCCGAGGATAATGAGCAGAAACAGCTGTTT
GTGGAACAGCACAAGCACTACCTGGACGAGATCATCGAGCAGATCAGCGAGTTCTCCAAGAGAGTGATCC
TGGCCGACGCTAATCTGGACAAAGTGCTGTCCGCCTACAACAAGCACCGGGATAAGCCCATCAGAGAGCA
GGCCGAGAATATCATCCACCTGTTTACCCTGACCAATCTGGGAGCCCCTGCCGCCTTCAAGTACTTTGAC
ACCACCATTGACCGGAAGAGGTACACCAGCACCAAAGAGGTGCTGGACGCCACCCTGATCCACCAGAGCA
TCACCGGCCTGTACGAGACACGGATCGACCTGTCTCAGCTGGGAGGTGACTCTGGCGGATCTAGCGGTGG
ATCTAGCGGCTCTGAGACCCCTGGAACATCCGAATCCGCCACTCCAGAGAGCAGCGGAGGCTCTTCTGGA
GGATCACCGGCGCGGGGCGGCTCAGCCCGTCCAGGGAGAGGCGCACTGAAGCCCGTGAGCGTGACCCTGC
TGCCCGACACCGAGCAGCCCCCCTTCTTAGGCAGAGCGCGTAGACCTGGCAATGCTAGAGCGGGGAGCCT
GGTGACAGGATACCACGAGGTGGGCCAGATGCCCGCCCCCCTGAGCAGAAAGATCGGCCAGAAGAAGCAG
AGACTGGCCGATAGCGAGCAGCAGCAGACCCCCAAGGAGAGACTGCTGAGCACCCCCGGCCTGAGAAGAA
GCATCTACTTCAGCAGCCCCGAGGACCACAGCGGCAGACTGGGCCCAGAGTTTTTCGACCAGCCCGCCGT
GACCCTGGCCAGAGCCTTCCTGGGCCAGGTGCTGGTGAGAAGACTGGCCGACGGCACCGAGCTGAGAGGC
AGAATCGTGGAGACCGAGGCCTACTTGGGACCCGAGGACGAGGCCGCCCACAGCAGAGGAGGCAGACAGA
CCCCCGAGAACAGAGGCATGTTCATGAAGCCCGGCACCCTGTACGTGTTCCTGATCTACGGCATGTACTT
CTGCTTGAACGTGAGCTCTCAGGGCGCCGGCGCCTGCGTACTCCTCAGAGCCCTGGAGCCCCTGGAGGGC
CTGGAGACCATGAGACAGCTGAGAAACAGCCTGAGAAAGAGCACCGTGGGCAGAAGCCTGAAGGACAGAG
AGCTGTGCAGCGGCCCCAGCAAGCTGTGCCAGGCCCTGGCCATCGACAAGAGCTTCGACCAGAGAGACTT
GGCGCAAGATGACGCCGTGTGGCTGGAACACGGGCCCTTGGAGAGCAGCAGCCCAGCCGTAGTGGTGGCG
GCCGCCAGAATCGGCATCGGCCACGCCGGCGAGTGGACCCAGAAGCCCCTGAGATTCTACGTGCAGGGCA
GCCCCTGGGTGAGCGTGGTGGACAGAGTGGCCGAGCAGATGGACCAGCCCCAGCAGACCGCCTGCAGCGA
GGGCCTGCTGATCGTGCAGAAGTCTGGCGGCTCAAAAAGAACCGCCGACGGCAGCGAATTCGAGCCCAAG
AAGAAGAGGAAAGTCGGAAGCGGAGCTACTAACTTCAGCCTGCTGAAGCAGGCTGGAGACGTGGAGGAGA
ACCCTGGACCTATGGTGAGCAAGGGCGAGGAGCTGTTCACCGGGGTGGTGCCCATCCTGGTCGAGCTGGA
CGGCGACGTAAACGGCCACAAGTTCAGCGTGTCCGGCGAGGGCGAGGGCGATGCCACCTACGGCAAGCTG
ACCCTGAAGTTCATCTGCACCACCGGCAAGCTGCCCGTGCCCTGGCCCACCCTCGTGACCACCCTGACCT
ATGGAGTGCAGTGCTTCAGCCGCTACCCCGACCACATGAAGCAGCACGACTTCTTCAAGTCCGCCATGCC
CGAAGGCTACGTCCAGGAGCGCACCATCTTCTTCAAGGACGACGGCAACTACAAGACCCGCGCCGAGGTG
AAGTTCGAGGGCGACACCCTGGTGAACCGCATCGAGCTGAAGGGCATCGACTTCAAGGAGGACGGCAACA
TCCTGGGGCACAAGCTGGAGTACAACTACAACAGCCACAACGTCTATATCATGGCCGACAAGCAGAAGAA
CGGCATCAAGGTGAACTTCAAGATCCGCCACAACATCGAGGACGGCAGCGTGCAGCTCGCCGACCACTAC
CAGCAGAACACCCCCATCGGCGACGGCCCCGTGCTGCTGCCCGACAACCACTACCTGAGCACCCAGTCCG
CCCTGAGCAAAGACCCCAACGAGAAGCGCGATCACATGGTCCTGCTGGAGTTCGTGACCGCCGCCGGGAT
CACTCTCGGCATGGACGAGCTGTACAAGTCTGGTGGTTCTCCCAAGAAGAAGAGGAAAGTCTAACCGGTC
ATCATCACCATCACCATTGAGTTTAAACCCGCTGATCAGCCTCGACTGTGCCTTCTAGTTGCCAGCCATC
TGTTGTTTGCCCCTCCCCCGTGCCTTCCTTGACCCTGGAAGGTGCCACTCCCACTGTCCTTTCCTAATAA
AATGAGGAAATTGCATCGCATTGTCTGAGTAGGTGTCATTCTATTCTGGGGGGTGGGGTGGGGCAGGACA
GCAAGGGGGAGGATTGGGAAGACAATAGCAGGCATGCTGGGGATGCGGTGGGCTCTATGGCTTCTGAGGC
GGAAAGAACCAGCTGGGGCTCGATACCGTCGACCTCTAGCTAGAGCTTGGCGTAATCATGGTCATAGCTG
TTTCCTGTGTGAAATTGTTATCCGCTCACAATTCCACACAACATACGAGCCGGAAGCATAAAGTGTAAAG
CCTAGGGTGCCTAATGAGTGAGCTAACTCACATTAATTGCGTTGCGCTCACTGCCCGCTTTCCAGTCGGG
AAACCTGTCGTGCCAGCTGCATTAATGAATCGGCCAACGCGCGGGGAGAGGCGGTTTGCGTATTGGGCGC
TCTTCCGCTTCCTCGCTCACTGACTCGCTGCGCTCGGTCGTTCGGCTGCGGCGAGCGGTATCAGCTCACT
CAAAGGCGGTAATACGGTTATCCACAGAATCAGGGGATAACGCAGGAAAGAACATGTGAGCAAAAGGCCA
GCAAAAGGCCAGGAACCGTAAAAAGGCCGCGTTGCTGGCGTTTTTCCATAGGCTCCGCCCCCCTGACGAG
CATCACAAAAATCGACGCTCAAGTCAGAGGTGGCGAAACCCGACAGGACTATAAAGATACCAGGCGTTTC
CCCCTGGAAGCTCCCTCGTGCGCTCTCCTGTTCCGACCCTGCCGCTTACCGGATACCTGTCCGCCTTTCT
CCCTTCGGGAAGCGTGGCGCTTTCTCATAGCTCACGCTGTAGGTATCTCAGTTCGGTGTAGGTCGTTCGC
TCCAAGCTGGGCTGTGTGCACGAACCCCCCGTTCAGCCCGACCGCTGCGCCTTATCCGGTAACTATCGTC
TTGAGTCCAACCCGGTAAGACACGACTTATCGCCACTGGCAGCAGCCACTGGTAACAGGATTAGCAGAGC
GAGGTATGTAGGCGGTGCTACAGAGTTCTTGAAGTGGTGGCCTAACTACGGCTACACTAGAAGAACAGTA
TTTGGTATCTGCGCTCTGCTGAAGCCAGTTACCTTCGGAAAAAGAGTTGGTAGCTCTTGATCCGGCAAAC
AAACCACCGCTGGTAGCGGTGGTTTTTTTGTTTGCAAGCAGCAGATTACGCGCAGAAAAAAAGGATCTCA
AGAAGATCCTTTGATCTTTTCTACGGGGTCTGACACTCAGTGGAACGAAAACTCACGTTAAGGGATTTTG
GTCATGAGATTATCAAAAAGGATCTTCACCTAGATCCTTTTAAATTAAAAATGAAGTTTTAAATCAATCT
AAAGTATATATGAGTAAACTTGGTCTGACAGTTACCAATGCTTAATCAGTGAGGCACCTATCTCAGCGAT
CTGTCTATTTCGTTCATCCATAGTTGCCTGACTCCCCGTCGTGTAGATAACTACGATACGGGAGGGCTTA
CCATCTGGCCCCAGTGCTGCAATGATACCGCGAGACCCACGCTCACCGGCTCCAGATTTATCAGCAATAA
ACCAGCCAGCCGGAAGGGCCGAGCGCAGAAGTGGTCCTGCAACTTTATCCGCCTCCATCCAGTCTATTAA
TTGTTGCCGGGAAGCTAGAGTAAGTAGTTCGCCAGTTAATAGTTTGCGCAACGTTGTTGCCATTGCTACA
GGCATCGTGGTGTCACGCTCGTCGTTTGGTATGGCTTCATTCAGCTCCGGTTCCCAACGATCAAGGCGAG
TTACATGATCCCCCATGTTGTGCAAAAAAGCGGTTAGCTCCTTCGGTCCTCCGATCGTTGTCAGAAGTAA
GTTGGCCGCAGTGTTATCACTCATGGTTATGGCAGCACTGCATAATTCTCTTACTGTCATGCCATCCGTA
AGATGCTTTTCTGTGACTGGTGAGTACTCAACCAAGTCATTCTGAGAATAGTGTATGCGGCGACCGAGTT
GCTCTTGCCCGGCGTCAATACGGGATAATACCGCGCCACATAGCAGAACTTTAAAAGTGCTCATCATTGG
AAAACGTTCTTCGGGGCGAAAACTCTCAAGGATCTTACCGCTGTTGAGATCCAGTTCGATGTAACCCACT
CGTGCACCCAACTGATCTTCAGCATCTTTTACTTTCACCAGCGTTTCTGGGTGAGCAAAAACAGGAAGGC
AAAATGCCGCAAAAAAGGGAATAAGGGCGACACGGAAATGTTGAATACTCATACTCTTCCTTTTTCAATA
TTATTGAAGCATTTATCAGGGTTATTGTCTCATGAGCGGATACATATTTGAATGTATTTAGAAAAATAAA
CAAATAGGGGTTCCGCGCACATTTCCCCGAAAAGTGCCACCTGACGTCGACGGATCGGGAGATCGATCTC
CCGATCCCCTAGGGTCGACTCTCAGTACAATCTGCTCTGATGCCGCATAGTTAAGCCAGTATCTGCTCCC
TGCTTGTGTGTTGGAGGTCGCTGAGTAGTGCGCGAGCAAAATTTAAGCTACAACAAGGCAAGGCTTGACC
GACAATTGCATGAAGAATCTGCTTAGGGTTAGGCGTTTTGCGCTGCTTCGCGATGTACGGGCCAGATATA
CGCGTTGACATTGATTATTGACTAGTTATTAATAGTAATCAATTACGGGGTCATTAGTTCATAGCCCATA
TATTGAGTTCCGCGTTACATAACTTACGGTAAATGGCCCGCCTGGCTGACCGCCCAACGACCCCCGCCCA
TTGACGTCAATAATGACGTATGTTCCCATAGTAACGCCAATAGGGACTTTCCATTGACGTCAATGGGTGG
AGTATTTACGGTAAACTGCCCACTTGGCAGTACATCAAGTGTATC
Features (pLannotate 1.2.2; 19 found; start..end, strand, type, name):
    132..335     +  promoter       CMV promoter: human cytomegalovirus (CMV) immediate early promoter
    377..395     +  promoter       T7 promoter: promoter for bacteriophage T7 RNA polymerase
    466..957     +  CDS            tadA: TADA_ECOLI - Also known as yfhC. Experimental evidence at protein level: Swiss-Prot protein existence level 1. Catalyzes the deamination of adenosine to inosine at the wobble position 34 of tRNA(Arg2). Essential for cell viability. From Escherichia coli (strain K12).
   1060..2661    +  CDS            dCas9(N): N-terminal portion of catalytically inactive Streptococcus pyogenes dCas9 carrying the D10A mutation (Zetsche et al., 2015)
   2662..5156    +  CDS            Cas9(C) (fragment): C-terminal portion of Streptococcus pyogenes Cas9 (Zetsche et al., 2015)
   5416..6207    +  CDS            MPG (fragment): 3MG_HUMAN - Also known as AAG, ANPG, MID1. Experimental evidence at protein level: Swiss-Prot protein existence level 1. Hydrolysis of the deoxyribose N-glycosidic bond to excise 3- methyladenine, and 7-methylguanine from the damaged DNA polymer formed by alkylation lesions. From Homo sapiens (Human).
   6382..7098    +  CDS            EGFP: EGFP is a basic (constitutively fluorescent) green fluorescent protein published in 1996, derived from Aequorea victoria. It is reported to be a rapidly-maturing weak dimer with moderate acid sensitivity.
   7186..7410    +  polyA_signal   bGH poly(A) signal: bovine growth hormone polyadenylation signal
   7414..7435    +  promoter       SV40 promoter (fragment): SV40 enhancer and early promoter
   7440..7456    +  misc_feature   MCS (fragment): pBluescript multiple cloning site
   7505..7521    -  protein_bind   lac operator: The lac repressor binds to the lac operator to inhibit transcription in E. coli. This inhibition can be relieved by adding lactose or isopropyl-β-D-thiogalactopyranoside (IPTG). lac repressor encoded by lacI
   7529..7559    -  promoter       lac promoter: promoter for the E. coli lac operon
   7574..7595    -  protein_bind   CAP binding site: CAP binding activates transcription in the presence of cAMP. E. coli catabolite activator protein
   7608..7700    -  CDS            lacI (fragment): lac repressor; lacI; The lac repressor binds to the lac operator to inhibit transcription in E. coli. This inhibition can be relieved by adding lactose or isopropyl-β-D-thiogalactopyranoside (IPTG).
   7883..8471    -  rep_origin     ori: high-copy-number ColE1/pMB1/pBR322/pUC origin of replication
   8642..9502    -  CDS            AmpR: β-lactamase; bla; confers resistance to ampicillin, carbenicillin, and related antibiotics
   9503..9607    -  promoter       AmpR promoter: bla
   9678..9722    -  misc_feature   bom (fragment): basis of mobility region from pBR322
   9953..131     +  enhancer       CMV enhancer (across the origin): human cytomegalovirus immediate early enhancer
