[The description below was written by a language model from this plasmid's Addgene catalogue record and pLannotate feature annotations shown in this document.]
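Description:
AXBEv2 is a pCMV-based mammalian expression plasmid of about 10.1 kb that encodes an evolved adenine transversion base editor for CRISPR genome editing. In bacteria it is maintained as a high-copy plasmid through a ColE1/pUC-type origin and selected with ampicillin via the β-lactamase gene. Remnants of lac regulatory elements, a pBluescript cloning site and a pBR322 bom region are backbone carry-over with no evident role. No mammalian selection marker is annotated; only a short SV40 promoter fragment is present.

The payload is a single open reading frame driven by the CMV enhancer and immediate-early promoter and terminated by the bGH polyadenylation signal. An upstream T7 promoter could also allow in vitro transcription. According to the record, the fusion reads bpNLS–TadA-8e–nSpCas9–mAAG–bpNLS–P2A–GFP. TadA-8e is an evolved E. coli tRNA adenosine deaminase that converts adenine to inosine in the single-stranded DNA exposed by Cas9. The S. pyogenes Cas9 carries D10A, making it a nickase. The annotation tool labels its N-terminal part as "dCas9" only because of that mutation. mAAG is an alkyladenine (N-methylpurine) DNA glycosylase bearing R165E/Y179F substitutions; the annotation tool matched it to the human MPG homologue. In the editor design it is meant to excise the inosine, leaving an abasic site whose repair can produce transversion outcomes such as A•T-to-C•G. Bipartite nuclear localisation signals direct the editor to the nucleus, and the P2A peptide releases EGFP as a separate protein to mark transfected cells. The record also lists a C-terminal 6×His tag on the backbone, which is not annotated in the feature table. No guide RNA cassette is annotated, so the sgRNA presumably has to be supplied separately.
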