Addgene plasmid #204606: AXBEv2
Purpose: Mammalian expression of evolved adenine transversion base editor AXBEv2
Depositing lab: Dali Li. Publication: Adenine transversion editors enable precise, efficient A*T-to-C*G base editing in mammalian cells and embryos. Chen L, Hong M, Luan C, Gao H, Ru G, Guo X, Zhang D, Zhang S, Li C, Wu J, Randolph PB, Sousa AA, Qu C, Zhu Y, Guan Y, Wang L, Liu M, Feng B, Song G, Liu DR, Li D. Nat Biotechnol. 2023 Jun 15. doi: 10.1038/s41587-023-01821-9. PubMed 37322276.
Backbone
  Vector backbone: pCMV
  Vector type: Mammalian Expression, CRISPR
Growth in bacteria
  Bacterial resistance: Ampicillin, 100 μg/mL
  Growth temperature: 37°C
  Growth strain: DH5alpha
  Copy number: High Copy
Gene/Insert
  Gene/Insert name: bpNLS-TadA-8e-nSpCas9-mAAG (R165E/Y179F)-bpNLS-P2A-GFP
  Insert size (bp): 6726
  Mutation: mAAG (R165E/Y179F); S. pyogenes Cas9 (D10A)
  Tag / fusion protein: 6*His (C terminal on backbone)
  Cloning method: Gibson Cloning
  Sequencing primers: 5′ CMV-Forward; 3′ BGH-Reverse
Terms and licenses: Academic/Nonprofit Terms; Industry Terms: Not Available to Industry
How to cite: AXBEv2 was a gift from Dali Li (Addgene plasmid # 204606 ; http://n2t.net/addgene:204606 ; RRID:Addgene_204606)
